>Addgene plasmid #230305 | AiP13471 - pAAV-AiE1015h-minBG-SYFP2-P2A-3XFLAG-10aa-H2B-WPRE3-BGHpA (Alias: CN3471) | addgene full sequence | sequence record 470691 | Addgene NGS Result
[124 nt withheld, positions 1-124]
G
[46 nt withheld, positions 126-171]
A
[95 nt withheld, positions 173-267]
TATGCGGTGTGAAATACCGCACAGATGCGTAAGGAGAAAATACCGCATCAGGCGCCCCTGCAGGCAGCTG
CGCGCTCGCTCGCTCACTGAGGCCGCCCGGGCAAAGCCCGGGCGTCGGGCGACCTTTGGTCGCCCGGCCT
CAGTGAGCGAGCGAGCGCGCAGAGAGGGAGTGGCCAACTCCATCACTAGGGGTTCCTGCGGCCGCTCGGT
CCGCACGTGAGATCTCATGCCTGCTATTGTCTTCCCAATCCTCCCCCTTGCTGTCCTGCCCCACCCCACC
CCCCAGAATAGAATGACACCTACTCAGACAATGCGATGCAATTTCCTCATTTTATTAGGAAAGGACAGTG
GGAGTGGCACCTTCCAGGGTCAAGGAAGGCACGGGGGAGGGGCAAACAACAGATGGCTGGCAACTAGAAG
GCACAGTCGAAGATCTCTCGAGCCACGGAATTGTCAGTGCCCAACAGCCGAGCCCCTGTCCAGCAGCGGG
CAAGGCAGGCGGCGATGAGTTCCGCCGTGGCAAGAACTAACCAGGATTTATACAAGGAGGAGAAAATGAA
AGCCATACGGGAAGCAATAGCATGATACAAAGGCATTAAAGCAGCGTATCCACATAGCGTAAAAGGAGCA
ACATAGTTAAGAATACCAGTCAATCTTTCACAAATTTTGTAATCCAGAGGTTGATTATGATATCGAATTC
GCGGCCGCGGCGCGCCTCATTACTTAGCGCTGGTGTACTTGGTGATGGCCTTAGTACCCTCGGACACGGC
GTGCTTGGCCAACTCCCCAGGCAGCAGCAGGCGCACGGCCGTCTGGATCTCCCGGGAGGTGATGGTCGAG
CGCTTGTTGTAATGCGCCAGGCGGGAAGCCTCTCCTGCGATGCGCTCGAAAATGTCGTTCACAAACGAAT
TCATGATGCCCATGGCCTTGGACGAAATGCCGGTGTCAGGGTGGACCTGCTTCAGAACCTTGTACACATA
GATGGAATAGCTCTCCTTGCGGCTGCGCTTGCGCTTCTTGCCGCCTTTCTTCTGCGCCTTAGTCACCGCC
TTCTTGGAGCCCTTTTTCGGGGCGGGAGCAGACTTCGCTGGCTCTGGGCCTCCGGAGCCTCCAGATCTGA
GTCCGGACTTGTCATCGTCATCCTTGTAATCGATGTCATGATCTTTATAATCTCCGTCATGGTCTTTGTA
GTCTCCACTAGCACCAGGCCCTGGATTCTCCTCTACATCCCCTGCCTGTTTCAACAGTGAGAAGTTGGTA
GCACCAGAGCCCTTGTACAGCTCGTCCATGCCGAGAGTGATCCCGGCGGCGGTCACGAACTCCAGCAGGA
CCATGTGATCGCGCTTCTCGTTGGGGTCTTTGCTCAGCTTGGACTGGTAGCTCAGGTAGTGGTTGTCGGG
CAGCAGCACGGGGCCGTCGCCGATGGGGGTGTTCTGCTGGTAGTGGTCGGCGAGCTGCACGCCGCCGTCC
TCGATGTTGTGGCGGATCTTGAAGTTGGCCTTGATGCCGTTCTTCTGCTTGTCGGCGGTGATATAGACGT
TGTGGCTGTTGTAGTTGTACTCCAGCTTGTGCCCCAGGATGTTGCCGTCCTCCTTGAAGTCGATGCCCTT
CAGCTCGATGCGGTTCACCAGGGTGTCGCCCTCGAACTTCACCTCGGCGCGGGTCTTGTAGTTGCCGTCG
TCTTTGAAGAAGATGGTGCGCTCCTGGACGTAGCCTTCGGGCATGGCGGACTTGAAGAAGTCGTGCTGCT
TCATGTGGTCGGGGTAGCGGGCGAAGCACTGCACGCCGTAGCCCAGGGTGGTCACGAGGGTGGGCCAGGG
CACGGGCAGCTTGCCGGTGGTGCAGATCAGCTTCAGGGTCAGCTTGCCGTAGGTGGCATCGCCCTCGCCC
TCGCCGGACACGCTGAACTTGTGGCCGTTGACATCGCCGTCCAGCTCGACCAGGATGGGCACCACCCCGG
TGAACAGCTCCTCGCCCTTGGAGACCATGGTGGCGACCGGTAGCGCTAGCTTCGAAAGATCTGGATCCCA
GAAGCAAATGTAAGCAATAGATGGCTCTGCCCTGACTTTTATGCCCAGCCCGAGCTCTTCCCAGCATAGA
GAGGATGGAGGCCAGGGATGCTCCTCAGCACCCTGCGGTACTCAGCACAGCCCCCTACCACAGCCATTGG
CCCCAAATGTCAGCACCAGGTGTGGGTGACAATATCTAACCCGCTGTGCAAAGATCAGGATGTCACGGCA
TATTATCAGTTGTCTTGCTTCTTCCTTCAGACCACAGCATCACCCTTATTTTCTAGAACTTTCCATCCAT
AAAACTGCAGCCCTCCTCCAGCCCAGGAGCGGCTGCACCCTTAGCAGGCATTCATTGAGTGCTGCCTGGA
TGCCGACAGCCTTGGTAGGGAATACACCATGCTGCCGAAATTGGCCTCGGGTGTTCCGGGGGCTCCCTCC
AGCAGCCCCTCCATCTCCCTGGGGTTGGGGTCCTTGGTGGCCGTCACCGAGCCAGGGAAACAGGAGACAA
GACCAACCGCCCAGCCACTGGTTCCCCCACCCCTCCCATTCTTTTCATAAGCGCAAATTTCCCCTGCCAA
TTTGCATATCCCGTTTTTAGCGTCTTTCTTTTCTAGGTTTTACATAATCATCTCATTATTAGATGCTGGC
ACATGAACTTAATGTTCCCTCAATCACATTTTACAGCATTTTCTAGCGTAAGTAGCTAATTGCCTGTCGT
CCTTCTCTTCTCTCTGTCTCTTTTTTTTTTTTGATAAACTTTTCATTTTAGAATAGTTTCAGATTTACAG
AAAAACTGGGAATGCAGTGCAGACAGTTTCATCTCCTCACCACCCAATTTTCCTTAGTATTCACATCCAA
TGGCATGGTGCGTTTGTCACAGCGAATAAACCAGTATTGATACATCTTCATTAACCCAAGTCTGCACTCT
GTTCAACGCGTGCGGCCGCAGGAACCCCTAGTGATGGAGTTGGCCACTCCCTCTCTGCGCGCTCGCTCGC
TCACTGAGGCCGGGCGACCAAAGGTCGCCCGACGCCCGGGCGGCCTCAGTGAGCGAGCGAGCGCGCAGCT
GCCTGCAGGACATGTGAGCAAAAGGCCAGCAAAAGGCCAGGAACCGTAAAAAGGCCGCGTTGCTGGCGTT
TTTCCATAGGCTCCGCCCCCCTGACGAGCATCACAAAAATCGACGCTCAAGTCAGAGGTGGCGAAACCCG
ACAGGACTATAAAGATACCAGGCGTTTCCCCCTGGAAGCTCCCTCGTGCGCTCTCCTGTTCCGACCCTGC
CGCTTACCGGATACCTGTCCGCCTTTCTCCCTTCGGGAAGCGTGGCGCTTTCTCATAGCTCACGCTGTAG
GTATCTCAGTTCGGTGTAGGTCGTTCGCTCCAAGCTGGGCTGTGTGCACGAACCCCCCGTTCAGCCCGAC
CGCTGCGCCTTATCCGGTAACTATCGTCTTGAGTCCAACCCGGTAAGACACGACTTATCGCCACTGGCAG
CAGCCACTGGTAACAGGATTAGCAGAGCGAGGTATGTAGGCGGTGCTACAGAGTTCTTGAAGTGGTGGCC
TAACTACGGCTACACTAGAAGAACAGTATTTGGTATCTGCGCTCTGCTGAAGCCAGTTACCTTCGGAAAA
AGAGTTGGTAGCTCTTGATCCGGCAAACAAACCACCGCTGGTAGCGGTGGTTTTTTTGTTTGCAAGCAGC
AGATTACGCGCAGAAAAAAAGGATCTCAAGAAGATCCTTTGATCTTTTCTACGGGGTCTGACGCTCAGTG
GAACGAAAACTCACGTTAAGGGATTTTGGTCATGAGATTATCAAAAAGGATCTTCACCTAGATCCTTTTA
AATTAAAAATGAAGTTTTAAATCAATCTAAAGTATATATGAGTAAACTTGGTCTGACAGTTACCAATGCT
TAATCAGTGAGGCACCTATCTCAGCGATCTGTCTATTTCGTTCATCCATAGTTGCCTGACTCCCCGTCGT
GTAGATAACTACGATACGGGAGGGCTTACCATCTGGCCCCAGTGCTGCAATGATACCGCGAGACCCACGC
TCACCGGCTCCAGATTTATCAGCAATAAACCAGCCAGCCGGAAGGGCCGAGCGCAGAAGTGGTCCTGCAA
CTTTATCCGCCTCCATCCAGTCTATTAATTGTTGCCGGGAAGCTAGAGTAAGTAGTTCGCCAGTTAATAG
TTTGCGCAACGTTGTTGCCATTGCTACAGGCATCGTGGTGTCACGCTCGTCGTTTGGTATGGCTTCATTC
AGCTCCGGTTCCCAACGATCAAGGCGAGTTACATGATCCCCCATGTTGTGCAAAAAAGCGGTTAGCTCCT
TCGGTCCTCCGATCGTTGTCAGAAGTAAGTTGGCCGCAGTGTTATCACTCATGGTTATGGCAGCACTGCA
TAATTCTCTTACTGTCATGCCATCCGTAAGATGCTTTTCTGTGACTGGTGAGTACTCAACCAAGTCATTC
TGAGAATAGTGTATGCGGCGACCGAGTTGCTCTTGCCCGGCGTCAATACGGGATAATACCGCGCCACATA
GCAGAACTTTAAAAGTGCTCATCATTGGAAAACGTTCTTCGGGGCGAAAACTCTCAAGGATCTTACCGCT
GTTGAGATCCAGTTCGATGTAACCCACTCGTGCACCCAACTGATCTTCAGCATCTTTTACTTTCACCAGC
GTTTCTGGGTGAGCAAAAACAGGAAGGCAAAATGCCGCAAAAAAGGGAATAAGGGCGACACGGAAATGTT
GAATACTCATACTCTTCCTTTTTCAATATTATTGAAGCATTTATCAGGGTTATTGTCTCATGAGCGGATA
CATATTTGAATGTATTTAGAAAAATAAACAAATAGGGGTTCCGCGCACATTTCCCCGAAAAGTGCCACCT
GACGTCTAAGAAACCATTATTATCATGACATTAACCTATAAAAATAGGCGTATCACGAGGCCCTTTCGTC
TCGCGCGTTTCGGTGATGACGGTGAAAACCTCTGACACATGCAGCTCCCGGAGACGGTCACAGCTTGTCT
GTAAGCGGATGCCGGGAGCAGACAAGCCCGTCAGGGCGCGTCAGCGGGTGTTGGCGGGTGTCGGGGCTGG
CTTAACTATGCGGCATCAGAGCAGATTGTACTGAGAGTGCACCATAAAATTGTAAACGTTAATATTTTGT
TAAAATTCGCGTTAAATTTTTGTTAAATCAGCTCATTTTTTAACCAATAGACCGAAATCGGCAAAATCCC
TTATAAATCAAAAGAATAGCCCGAGATAGAGT
[37 nt withheld, positions 5550-5586]
AAAGAACGTGGACTCCAACGTCAAAGGGCGAAAAACCGTCTATC
Features (pLannotate 1.2.2; 16 found; start..end, strand, type, name):
    268..319     +  misc_feature   bom (fragment): basis of mobility region from pBR322
    324..464     -  repeat_region  AAV2 ITR: inverted terminal repeat of adeno-associated virus serotype 2 inverted
    582..693     -  polyA_signal   bGH poly(A) signal: bovine growth hormone polyadenylation signal
    710..790     -  misc_feature   WPRE (fragment): woodchuck hepatitis virus posttranscriptional regulatory element
    796..953     -  misc_feature   WPRE (fragment): woodchuck hepatitis virus posttranscriptional regulatory element
    987..1364    -  CDS            H2B: human histone H2B; HIST1H2BJ
   1395..1460    -  CDS            3xFLAG: three tandem FLAG® epitope tags, followed by an enterokinase cleavage site
   1539..2255    -  CDS            SYFP2: SYFP2 is a basic (constitutively fluorescent) yellow fluorescent protein published in 2006, derived from Aequorea victoria. It is reported to be a very rapidly-maturing monomer with moderate acid sensitivity.
   3262..3289    -  repeat_region  AAV2 ITR (fragment): inverted terminal repeat of adeno-associated virus serotype 2 inverted
   3318..3345    -  repeat_region  AAV2 ITR (fragment): inverted terminal repeat of adeno-associated virus serotype 2 inverted
   3418..4006    -  rep_origin     ori: high-copy-number ColE1/pMB1/pBR322/pUC origin of replication
   4177..5037    -  CDS            AmpR: β-lactamase; bla; confers resistance to ampicillin, carbenicillin, and related antibiotics
   5038..5142    -  promoter       AmpR promoter: bla
   5237..5272    +  CDS            rop (fragment): Rop protein, which maintains plasmids at low copy number; rop
   5374..5423    +  misc_feature   bom (fragment): basis of mobility region from pBR322
   5424..249     -  rep_origin     f1 ori (across the origin) (sequence partly withheld): f1 bacteriophage origin of replication; arrow indicates direction of (+) strand synthesis
