[The description below was written by a language model from this plasmid's Addgene catalogue record and pLannotate feature annotations shown in this document.]
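Description:
AiP13471 - pAAV-AiE1015h-minBG-SYFP2-P2A-3XFLAG-10aa-H2B-WPRE3-BGHpA (alias CN3471) is an AAV transfer plasmid built on a pAAV2 backbone, about 5.6 kb in the sequenced record. It is propagated in bacteria through a high-copy ColE1/pUC-type origin with ampicillin selection (AmpR under its own bla promoter). The backbone also carries an f1 phage origin and small remnants of pBR322 bom and rop sequences. AAV2 inverted terminal repeats flank the expression cassette and allow it to be packaged into recombinant AAV particles. One ITR is annotated in full, while the other is detected only as short fragments, which is common when these structured repeats are annotated automatically.

The payload is an enhancer-driven reporter. AiE1015h, a candidate enhancer, sits upstream of the minimal beta-globin promoter (minBG). This promoter has little activity by itself, so expression depends on the cell-type specificity of the enhancer. Neither the enhancer nor minBG is called by the feature annotation; they presumably lie in the unannotated stretch between SYFP2 and the upstream ITR. The transcript encodes the monomeric yellow fluorescent protein SYFP2, a P2A self-cleaving peptide, and human histone H2B carrying an N-terminal 3xFLAG tag joined by a 10-amino-acid linker. Expressing cells should therefore show soluble SYFP2 fluorescence together with a FLAG-tagged nuclear histone, which allows antibody-based detection of labelled nuclei. A shortened WPRE (WPRE3, annotated as two fragments) enhances transcript expression, and the bovine growth hormone polyadenylation signal ends the cassette.

The construct is intended to drive AAV-mediated transgene expression in specific populations of brain cells and belongs to a collection of enhancer AAVs for genetic access to cortical cell types. The record does not state which population AiE1015h targets.
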