Addgene plasmid #230305: AiP13471 - pAAV-AiE1015h-minBG-SYFP2-P2A-3XFLAG-10aa-H2B-WPRE3-BGHpA (Alias: CN3471)
Purpose: AiE1015h is an enhancer sequence, designed to drive AAV-mediated transgene expression in specific populations of brain cells
Depositing lab: Allen Institute for Brain Science & Boaz Levi. Depositing organization: Allen Institute. Publication: A suite of enhancer AAVs and transgenic mouse lines for genetic access to cortical cell types. Ben-Simon Y, Hooper M, Narayan S, Daigle TL, Dwivedi D, Way SW, Oster A, Stafford DA, Mich JK, Taormina MJ, Martinez RA, Opitz-Araya X, Roth JR, Alexander JR, Allen S, Amster A, Arbuckle J, Ayala A, Baker PM, Bakken TE, Barcelli T, Barta S, Bendrick J, Bertagnolli D, Bielstein C, Bishwakarma P, Bowlus J, Boyer G, Brouner K, Casian B, Casper T, Chakka AB, Chakrabarty R, Chance RK, Chavan S, Clark M, Colbert K, Collman F, Daniel S, Departee M, DiValentin P, Donadio N, Dotson N, Egdorf T, Fliss T, Gabitto M, Garcia J, Gary A, Gasperini M, Gloe J, Goldy J, Gore BB, Graybuck L, Greisman N, Haeseleer F, Halterman C, Haradon Z, Hastings SD, Helback O, Ho W, Hockemeyer D, Huang C, Huff S, Hunker A, Johansen N, Jones D, Juneau Z, Kalmbach B, Kannan M, Khem S, Kussick E, Kutsal R, Larsen R, Lee C, Lee AY, Leibly M, Lenz GH, Li S, Liang E, Lusk N, Madigan Z, Malloy J, Malone J, McCue R, Melchor J, Mollenkopf T, Moosman S, Morin E, Newman D, Ng L, Ngo K, Omstead V, Otto S, Oyama A, Pena N, Pham T, Phillips E, Pom CA, Potekhina L, Ransford S, Ray PL, Rette D, Reynoldson C, Rimorin C, Rocha D, Ruiz A, Sanchez REA, Sawyer L, Sedeno-Cortes A, Sevigny JP, Shapovalova N, Shepard N, Shulga L, Sigler AR, Siverts L, Soliman S, Somasundaram S, Staats B, Stewart K, Szelenyi E, Tieu M, Trader C, Tran A, van Velthoven CTJ, Walker M, Wang Y, Weed N, Wirthlin M, Wood T, Wynalda B, Yao Z, Zhou T, Ariza J, Dee N, Reding M, Ronellenfitch K, Mufti S, Sunkin SM, Smith KA, Esposito L, Waters J, Thyagarajan B, Yao S, Lein ES, Zeng H, Levi BP, Ngai J, Ting JT, Tasic B. Cell. 2025 May 16:S0092-8674(25)00513-6. doi: 10.1016/j.cell.2025.05.002. PubMed 40403729.
Backbone
  Vector backbone: pAAV2
  Vector type: AAV
Growth in bacteria
  Bacterial resistance: Ampicillin, 100 μg/mL
  Growth temperature: 37°C
  Growth strain: NEB Stable
  Copy number: High Copy
Gene/Insert
  Gene/Insert name: SYFP2-P2A-3XFLAG-10aa-H2B
  Species: Synthetic
  Promoter: minBG
  Cloning method: Gibson Cloning
Terms and licenses: Academic/Nonprofit Terms; Industry Terms: Not Available to Industry
How to cite: AiP13471 - pAAV-AiE1015h-minBG-SYFP2-P2A-3XFLAG-10aa-H2B-WPRE3-BGHpA (Alias: CN3471) was a gift from Allen Institute for Brain Science & Boaz Levi (Addgene plasmid # 230305 ; http://n2t.net/addgene:230305 ; RRID:Addgene_230305)
